>Addgene plasmid #60404 | pRS424-TUB2 - human TUBB3 Cterminal tail delta K | addgene partial sequence | sequence record 98683 | M13-F20 5'-TGTAAAACGACGGCCAGT-3'
GGGCGAATTGGGTACCGGCCGCAAATTAAAGCCTTCGAGCGTCCCAAAACCTTCTCAAGCAAGGTTTTCA
GTATAATGTTACATGCGTACACGCGTCTGTACAGAAAAAAAAGAAAAATTTGAAATATAAATAACGTTCT
TAATACTAACATAACTATAAAAAAATAAATAGGGACCTAGACTTCAGGTTGTCTAACTCCTTCCTTTTCG
GTTAGAGCGGATGTGGGGGGAGGGCGTGAATGTAAGCGTGACATAACTAATTACATGACTCGAGGTCGAC
GGTATCGATAAGCTTGATATCGACGTCTTTATTTTGGACCTTAAGCTTCAGATTCTTCTTCATCATCTTC
ATACATTTCACCTTCTTCTTCAGCAGTAGCATCTTGGTATTGTTGGTATTCGCTAACCAGATCATTCATA
TTAGATTCAGCCTCAGAGAATTCCAATTCGTCCATACCTTCACTAGTATACCAGTGCAAGAAAGCTTTTC
TTTTGAACATAGCGGAAAATTGGTCACCAACTCTCTTGAATAGCTCTTGAATAGATGTGGAGTTAGCAAT
GAAAGTAGCAGCCATGTCCAAACCTTGAGGAGCGACAGAACACACAGCAGTTTGCACATTGTTGGGGATC
CATTCCACGAAATAGTCTGAGTTTTTAGATTGCACTTTATGCATTTCATCTTCCACCTCCTTAACGGAAA
CTTTACCTCTAAAGAAGGCTGCAACGGTAAGGTATCTACCGTTTCTTGGATCGGCAGCAGCCATCATGTT
CTTGGCATCAAACATTTGCTGTGTTAATTC
