>Addgene plasmid #60404 | pRS424-TUB2 - human TUBB3 Cterminal tail delta K | addgene partial sequence | sequence record 98684 | M13-Rev 5'-CAGGAAACAGCTATGACC-3'
GCTGGAGCTCTAGTACGGATTAGAAGCCGCCGAGCGGGTGACAGCCCTCCGAAGGAAGACTCTCCTCCGT
GCGTCCTCGTCTTCACCGGTCGCGTTCCTGAAACGCAGATGTGCCTCGCGCCGCACTGCTCCGAACAATA
AAGATTCTACAATACTAGCTTTTATGGTTATGAAGAGGAAAAATTGGCAGTAACCTGGCCCCACAAACCT
TCAAATGAACGAATCAAATTAACAACCATAGGATGATAATGCGATTAGTTTTTTAGCCTTATTTCTGGGG
TAATTAATCAGCGAAGCGATGATTTTTGATCTATTAACAGATATATAAATGCAAAAACTGCATAACCACT
TTAACTAATACTTTCAACATTTTCGGTTTGTATTACTTCTTATTCAAATGTAATAAAAGTATCAACAAAA
AATTGTTAATATACCTCTATACTTTAACGTCAAGGAGAAAAAACCCCGGATTCTAGAACTAGTGGATCCC
CGGGCATATGAGAGAAATCATTCATATCTCGACAGGTCAGTGTGGTAACCAAATTGGTGCTGCATTCTGG
GAAACTATCTGTGGTGAGCACGGTTTGGATTTCAATGGGACATATCACGGCCATGACGATATCCAGAAGG
AGAGACTGAACGTGTACTTCAACGAGGCATCTTCTGGGAAGTGGGTTCCAAGATCTATTAACGTCGATCT
AGAACCTGGGACGATTGACGCAGTACGCAATTCTGCCATCGGGAATTTGTTTAGACCTGACAATTATATC
TTTGGGCAAAGTTTCTGCGGGCAACGTGTGGGCCAAGGGTCACTACACAGAAGGTGCTGAGCTTGTAGAC
AGCGTCATGGATGTTATTAG
