[The description below was written by a language model from this plasmid's Addgene catalogue record.]
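Description:
pRS424-TUB2 - human TUBB3 Cterminal tail delta K is a yeast expression plasmid built on the pRS424 backbone, a member of the pRS shuttle vector series. It is selected in Saccharomyces cerevisiae through a TRP marker that complements tryptophan auxotrophy. In E. coli it is maintained as a high-copy plasmid under ampicillin selection. pRS424 is generally known as a 2μ-based episomal vector that reaches high copy number in yeast, although the record itself does not list the origins of replication, and no feature table is available to confirm individual elements.

The insert, about 1.5 kb and cloned between NdeI and AatII sites that were both preserved, encodes a chimeric beta-tubulin. The body of the protein is budding yeast Tub2 (YFL037W). From amino acid 429 to the end, the native sequence is replaced with the C-terminal tail of human beta3 tubulin (TUBB3), truncated so that its last four residues, including the terminal lysine, are missing, hence "delta K". Expression is driven by a GAL promoter, which allows galactose-inducible production of the chimera in yeast. No epitope or purification tags are recorded.

The construct belongs to work on how tubulin isotypes and post-translational modifications regulate microtubule motors. Placing human tail sequences on a yeast tubulin core gives tubulin with a defined C-terminal tail. This deletion variant presumably serves for comparison with a full-length TUBB3 tail chimera, to test what the terminal residues contribute to motor behaviour, though the record does not say so explicitly.
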