Addgene plasmid #60404: pRS424-TUB2 - human TUBB3 Cterminal tail delta K
Purpose: Expression of chimeric yeast beta tubulin (TUB2) - human beta3 tubulin Cterminal tail (TUBB3) without last 4 amino acids--QGPK
Depositing lab: Ron Vale. Depositing organization: University of California, San Francisco (UCSF). Publication: Regulation of microtubule motors by tubulin isotypes and post-translational modifications. Sirajuddin M, Rice LM, Vale RD. Nat Cell Biol. 2014 Apr;16(4):335-44. doi: 10.1038/ncb2920. Epub 2014 Mar 16. PubMed 24633327.
Backbone
  Vector backbone: pRS424
  Vector type: Yeast Expression
  Selectable markers: TRP marker for yeast
Growth in bacteria
  Bacterial resistance: Ampicillin, 100 μg/mL
  Growth temperature: 37°C
  Growth strain: Top10
  Copy number: High Copy
Gene/Insert
  Gene/Insert name: TUB2 (alt name: Yeast beta Tubulin - TUBB3 Delta K C-terminal tail)
  Species: S. cerevisiae (budding yeast), Synthetic
  Insert size (bp): 1500
  Mutation: TUB2 amino acids 429 - end, replaced with human TUBB3 sequence without last 4 amino acids (QGPK)
  GenBank ID: YFL037W
  Promoter: GAL
  Cloning method: Restriction Enzyme; 5′ cloning site NdeI (not destroyed); 3′ cloning site AatII (not destroyed)
  Sequencing primers: 5′ aacgtcaaggagaaaaaacc; 3′ gggagggcgtgaatgtaagc
Terms and licenses: Academic/Nonprofit Terms; Industry Terms: Not Available to Industry
How to cite: pRS424-TUB2 - human TUBB3 Cterminal tail delta K was a gift from Ron Vale (Addgene plasmid # 60404 ; http://n2t.net/addgene:60404 ; RRID:Addgene_60404)
